Addgene plasmid #48971: pET21 Catalytic Domain of MALT1 Catalytic Mutant
Purpose: Expresses catalytic domain of MALT1 catalytic mutant in e.coli AA 329-566
Depositing lab: Guy Salvesen. Depositing organization: Sanford Burnham Prebys Medical Discovery Institute. Publication: Mechanism and specificity of the human paracaspase MALT1. Hachmann J, Snipas SJ, van Raam BJ, Cancino EM, Houlihan EJ, Poreba M, Kasperkiewicz P, Drag M, Salvesen GS. Biochem J. 2012 Apr 1;443(1):287-95. doi: 10.1042/BJ20120035. PubMed 22309193.
Backbone
  Vector backbone: pET21b
  Backbone manufacturer: Novagen
  Backbone size w/o insert (bp): 5443
  Total vector size (bp): 6199
  Vector type: Bacterial Expression
Growth in bacteria
  Bacterial resistance: Ampicillin, 100 μg/mL
  Growth temperature: 37°C
  Growth strain: DH5alpha
  Copy number: Low Copy
Gene/Insert
  Gene/Insert name: MALT1
  Species: H. sapiens (human)
  Insert size (bp): 756
  Mutation: Contains AA 329-566; Catalytic Mutant C464A
  Entrez Gene: MALT1 (a.k.a. IMD12, MLT, MLT1, PCASP1)
  Promoter: T7
  Tag / fusion protein: His (C terminal on backbone)
  Cloning method: Restriction Enzyme; 5′ cloning site NdeI (not destroyed); 3′ cloning site XhoI (not destroyed)
  Sequencing primers: 5′ T7 Forward; 3′ T7 Reverse
Terms and licenses: Academic/Nonprofit Terms; Industry Terms: Not Available to Industry
How to cite: pET21 Catalytic Domain of MALT1 Catalytic Mutant was a gift from Guy Salvesen (Addgene plasmid # 48971 ; http://n2t.net/addgene:48971 ; RRID:Addgene_48971)
