[The description below was written by a language model from this plasmid's Addgene catalogue record.]
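Description:
pET21 Catalytic Domain of MALT1 Catalytic Mutant is a bacterial expression plasmid built on the Novagen pET21b backbone, with a recorded total size of about 6.2 kb. It is selected with ampicillin and is listed as low copy, consistent with the pBR322-type origin used in the pET series. The record lists a standard cloning strain for propagation. Because the insert is under a T7 promoter, protein production requires an E. coli host that supplies T7 RNA polymerase, although the record does not name a specific expression strain. No feature table was supplied, so other backbone elements are not individually documented here.

The payload is a 756 bp fragment of human MALT1, the paracaspase also known as MLT or PCASP1, encoding residues 329–566, which correspond to the isolated catalytic domain. It carries a C464A substitution that replaces the active-site cysteine and so yields a proteolytically inactive protein. The fragment was inserted between the NdeI and XhoI sites, both of which are retained. This places the coding sequence in frame with the backbone-encoded C-terminal His tag, allowing purification by immobilised metal affinity chromatography.

The construct is meant for recombinant production of the inactive MALT1 catalytic domain in E. coli. Such a protein typically serves as a negative control alongside the wild-type domain in biochemical studies of enzyme mechanism, activation and substrate specificity, which matches the subject of the associated publication on human MALT1.
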