>Addgene plasmid #48971 | pET21 Catalytic Domain of MALT1 Catalytic Mutant | depositor partial sequence | sequence record 71671 | coding region T7 Forward and Reverse
ATGGCTAGCGAATTCGATAATAAAGAGCAAACAACTGACCAGCCTTTGGCGAAGGACAAGGTTGCCCTTT
TGATAGGAAATATGAATTACCGGGAGCACCCCAAGCTCAAAGCTCCTTTGGTGGATGTGTACGAATTGAC
TAACTTACTGAGACAGCTGGACTTCAAAGTGGTTTCACTGTTGGATCTTACTGAATATGAGATGCGTAAT
GCTGTGGATGAGTTTTTACTCCTTTTAGACAAGGGAGTATATGGGTTATTATATTATGCAGGACATGGTT
ACGAAAATTTTGGGAACAGCTTCATGGTCCCCGTTGATGCTCCAAATCCATATAGGTCTGAAAACTGTCT
GTGTGTACAAAATATACTGAAATTGATGCAAGAAAAAGAAACTGGACTTAATGTGTTCTTATTGGATATG
GCTAGGAAAAGAAATGACTACGATGATACCATTCCAATCTTGGATGCACTAAAAGTCACCGCCAATATTG
TGTTTGGATATGCCACGTGTCAAGGAGCAGAAGCTTTTGAAATCCAGCATTCTGGATTGGCAAATGGAAT
CTTTATGAAATTTTTAAAAGACAGATTATTAGAAGATAAGAAAATCACTGTGTTACTGGATGAAGTTGCA
GAAGATATGGGTAAGTGTCACCTTACCAAAGGCAAACAGGCTCTAGAGATTCGAAGTAGTTTATCTGAGA
AGAGAGCACTTACTGATCCAATACAGGGACTCGAGCACCACCACCACCACCACTGA
