>Addgene plasmid #48971 | pET21 Catalytic Domain of MALT1 Catalytic Mutant | addgene partial sequence | sequence record 73021 | T7-term
TCAGCTTCCTTTCGGGCTTTGTTAGCAGCCGGATCTCAGTGGTGGTGGTGGTGGTGCTCGAGTCCCTGTA
TTGGATCAGTAAGTGCTCTCTTCTCAGATAAACTACTTCGAATCTCTAGAGCCTGTTTGCCTTTGGTAAG
GTGACACTTACCCATATCTTCTGCAACTTCATCCAGTAACACAGTGATTTTCTTATCTTCTAATAATCTG
TCTTTTAAAAATTTCATAAAGATTCCATTTGCCAATCCAGAATGCTGGATTTCAAAAGCTTCTGCTCCTT
GACACGTGGCATATCCAAACACAATATTGGCGGTGACTTTTAGTGCATCCAAGATTGGAATGGTATCATC
GTAGTCATTTCTTTTCCTAGCCATATCCAATAAGAACACATTAAGTCCAGTTTCTTTTTCTTGCATCAAT
TTCAGTATATTTTGTACACACAGACAGTTTTCAGACCTATATGGATTTGGAGCATCAACGGGGACCATGA
AGCTGTTCCCAAAATTTTCGTAACCATGTCCTGCATAATATAATAACCCATATACTCCCTTGTCTAAAAG
GAGTAAAAACTCATCCACAGCATTACGCATCTCATATTCAGTAAGATCCAACAGTGAAACCACTTTGAAG
TCCAGCTGTCTCAGTAAGTTAGTCAATTCGTACACATCCACCAAAGGAGCTTTGAGCTTGGGGTGCTCCC
GGTAATTCATATTTCCTATCAAAAGGGCAACCTTGTCCTTCGCCAAAGGCTGGTCAGTTGTTTGCTCTTT
ATTATCGAATTCGCTAGCCATATGTATATCTCCTTCTTAAAGTTAAACAAAATTATTTCTAGAGGGGAAT
TGTTATCCGCTCACAATTCCCCTATAGTGAGTCGTATTAATTTCGCGGGATCGAGATCTCGATCCTCTAC
GCCGGACGCATCGTGGCCGGCATCACCGGCGCCACAGGTGCGGTTGCTGGCGCCTATATCGCCGACATCA
CCGATGGGGAAGATCGGGCTCGCCACTTCGGGCTCATGAGCGCTTGTTTCGGCGTGGGTATGGTGGCAGG
CCCCGTGGCCGGGGGACTGTTGGGCGCCATCTCCTTGCATGCACCATTCCTTGCGGCGGCGGTGCTCAAC
GGCCTCAACCT
